>Addgene plasmid #103285 | LSB-hsa-miR-183-5p | depositor full sequence | sequence record 195619 | Full Sequence
AATTGAGGGGATAACGCAGGAAAGAACATGTGAGCAAAAGGCCAGCAAAAGGCCAGGAACCGTAAAAAGG
CCGCGTTGCTGGCGTTTTTCCATAGGCTCCGCCCCCCTGACGAGCATCACAAAAATCGACGCTCAAGTCA
GAGGTGGCGAAACCCGACAGGACTATAAAGATACCAGGCGTTTCCCCCTGGAAGCTCCCTCGTGCGCTCT
CCTGTTCCGACCCTGCCGCTTACCGGATACCTGTCCGCCTTTCTCCCTTCGGGAAGCGTGGCGCTTTCTC
ATAGCTCACGCTGTAGGTATCTCAGTTCGGTGTAGGTCGTTCGCTCCAAGCTGGGCTGTGTGCACGAACC
CCCCGTTCAGCCCGACCGCTGCGCCTTATCCGGTAACTATCGTCTTGAGTCCAACCCGGTAAGACACGAC
TTATCGCCACTGGCAGCAGCCACTGGTAACAGGATTAGCAGAGCGAGGTATGTAGGCGGTGCTACAGAGT
TCTTGAAGTGGTGGCCTAACTACGGCTACACTAGAAGAACAGTATTTGGTATCTGCGCTCTGCTGAAGCC
AGTTACCTTCGGAAAAAGAGTTGGTAGCTCTTGATCCGGCAAACAAACCACCGCTGGTAGCGGTGGTTTT
TTTGTTTGCAAGCAGCAGATTACGCGCAGAAAAAAAGGATCTCAAGAAGATCCTTTGATCTTTTCTACGG
GGTCTGACGCTCAGTGGAACGAAAACTCACGTTAAGGGATTTTGGTCATGAGATTATCAAAAAGGATCTT
CACCTAGATCCTTTTAAATTAAAAATGAAGTTTTAAATCAATCTAAAGTATATATGAGTAAACTTGGTCT
GACAGTTACCAATGCTTAATCAGTGAGGCACCTATCTCAGCGATCTGTCTATTTCGTTCATCCATAGTTG
CCTGACTCCCCGTCGTGTAGATAACTACGATACGGGAGGGCTTACCATCTGGCCCCAGTGCTGCAATGAT
ACCGCGAGAACCACGCTCACCGGCTCCAGATTTATCAGCAATAAACCAGCCAGCCGGAAGGGCCGAGCGC
AGAAGTGGTCCTGCAACTTTATCCGCCTCCATCCAGTCTATTAATTGTTGCCGGGAAGCTAGAGTAAGTA
GTTCGCCAGTTAATAGTTTGCGCAACGTTGTTGCCATTGCTACAGGCATCGTGGTGTCACGCTCGTCGTT
TGGTATGGCTTCATTCAGCTCCGGTTCCCAACGATCAAGGCGAGTTACATGATCCCCCATGTTGTGCAAA
AAAGCGGTTAGCTCCTTCGGTCCTCCGATCGTTGTCAGAAGTAAGTTGGCCGCAGTGTTATCACTCATGG
TTATGGCAGCACTGCATAATTCTCTTACTGTCATGCCATCCGTAAGATGCTTTTCTGTGACTGGTGAGTA
CTCAACCAAGTCATTCTGAGAATAGTGTATGCGGCGACCGAGTTGCTCTTGCCCGGCGTCAATACGGGAT
AATACCGCGCCACATAGCAGAACTTTAAAAGTGCTCATCATTGGAAAACGTTCTTCGGGGCGAAAACTCT
CAAGGATCTTACCGCTGTTGAGATCCAGTTCGATGTAACCCACTCGTGCACCCAACTGATCTTCAGCATC
TTTTACTTTCACCAGCGTTTCTGGGTGAGCAAAAACAGGAAGGCAAAATGCCGCAAAAAAGGGAATAAGG
GCGACACGGAAATGTTGAATACTCATACTCTTCCTTTTTCAATATTATTGAAGCATTTATCAGGGTTATT
GTCTCATGAGCGGATACATATTTGAATGTAGCTCCGAATTTCTCGAGGGCTTGTCGACGACGGCGGTCTC
CGTCGTCAGGATCATGAATTCGACCCGCCTGCCACCATGACCGAGTACAAGCCCACGGTGCGCCTCGCCA
CCCGCGACGACGTCCCCCGGGCCGTACGCACCCTCGCCGCCGCGTTCGCCGACTACCCCGCCACGCGCCA
CACCGTCGACCCGGACCGCCACATCGAGCGGGTCACCGAGCTGCAAGAACTCTTCCTCACGCGCGTCGGG
CTCGACATCGGCAAGGTGTGGGTCGCGGACGACGGCGCCGCGGTGGCGGTCTGGACCACGCCGGAGAGCG
TCGAAGCGGGGGCGGTGTTCGCCGAGATCGGCCCGCGCATGGCCGAGTTGAGCGGTTCCCGGCTGGCCGC
GCAGCAACAGATGGAAGGCCTCCTGGCGCCGCACCGGCCCAAGGAGCCCGCGTGGTTCCTGGCCACCGTC
GGCGTCTCGCCCGACCACCAGGGCAAGGGTCTGGGCAGCGCCGTCGTGCTCCCCGGAGTGGAGGCGGCCG
AGCGCGCCGGGGTGCCCGCCTTCCTGGAGACATCCGCGCCCCGCAACCTCCCCTTCTACGAGCGGCTCGG
CTTCACCGTCACCGCCGACGTCGAGGTGCCCGAAGGACCGCGCACCTGGTGCATGACCCGCAAGCCCGGT
GCCTGATACGCGTGAATTCACTCCTCAGGTGCAGGCTGCCTATCAGAAGGTGGTGGCTGGTGTGGCCAAT
GCCCTGGCTCACAAATACCACTGAGATCTTTTTCCCTCTGCCAAAAATTATGGGGACATCATGAAGCCCC
TTGAGCATCTGACTTCTGGCTAATAAAGGAAATTTATTTTCATTGCAATAGTGTGTTGGAATTTTTTGTG
TCTCTCACTCGGAAGGACATATGGGAGGGCAAATCATTTAAAACATCAGAATGAGTATTTGGTTTAGAGT
TTGGCAACATATGCCCATATGCTGGCTGCCATGAACAAAGGTTGGCTATAAAGAGGTCATCAGTATATGA
AACAGCCCCCTGCTGTCCATTCCTTATTCCATAGAAAAGCCTTGACTTGAGGTTAGATTTTTTTTATATT
TTGTTTTGTGTTATTTTTTTCTTTAACATCCCTAAAATTTTCCTTACATGTTTTACTAGCCAGATTTTTC
CTCCTCTCCTGACTACTCCCAGTCATAGCTGTCCCTCTTCTCTTATGGAGATCCCTCGACCTGCAGCCCA
AGCTTGAATTCTCTAGAATTACCCTGTTATCCCTATGCTTGGTTTACCGAGCTCTTATTGGTTTTCAAAC
TTCATTGACTGTGCCCAACGCGCCTGGGAGCTCACGGGGACAGCCCCCCCCCAAAGCCCCCAGGGATGTA
ATTACGTCCCTCCCCCGCTAGGGGGCAGCAGCGAGCCGCCCGGGGCTCCGCTCCGGTCCGGCGCTCCCCC
CGCATCCCCGAGCCGGCAGCGTGCGGGGACAGCCCGGGCACGGGGAAGGTGGCACGGGATCGCTTTCCTC
TGAACGCTTCTCGCTGCTCTTTGAGCCTGCAGACACCTGGGGGGATACGGGGAAAAAGCTAGGCTGAAAG
ACCGGTTCTTAGAATGACACGCGCCTGGGAGCTCACGGGGACAGCCCCCCCCCAAAGCCCCCAGGGATGT
AATTACGTCCCTCCCCCGCTAGGGGGCAGCAGCGAGCCGCCCGGGGCTCCGCTCCGGTCCGGCGCTCCCC
CCGCATCCCCGAGCCGGCAGCGTGCGGGGACAGCCCGGGCACGGGGAAGGTGGCACGGGATCGCTTTCCT
CTGAACGCTTCTCGCTGCTCTTTGAGCCTGCAGACACCTGGGGGGATACGGGGAAAAAGCTAACTTCTGA
GACGACAACTTTGTATAGAAAAGTTGGCTCCGAATTCGCCCTTGACAGCAGAGATCCAGTTTGGTTAATT
AATTGGCTCCGGTGCCCGTCAGTGGGCAGAGCGCACATCGCCCACAGTCCCCGAGAAGTTGTGGGGAGGG
GTCGGCAATTGAACCGGTGCCTAGAGAAGGTGGCGCGGGGTAAACTGGGAAAGTGATGTCGTGTACTGGC
TCCGCCTTTTTCCCGAGGGTGGGGGAGAACCGTATATAAGTGCAGTAGTCGCCGTGAACGTTCTTTTTCG
CAACGGGTTTGCCGCCAGAACACAGGTAAGTGCCGTGTGTGGTTCCCGCGGGCCTGGCCTCTTTACGGGT
TATGGCCCTTGCGTGCCTTGAATTACTTCCACCTGGCTGCAGTACGTGATTCTTGATCCCGAGCTTCGGG
TTGGAAGTGGGTGGGAGAGTTCGAGGCCTTGCGCTTAAGGAGCCCCTTCGCCTCGTGCTTGAGTTGAGGC
CTGGCCTGGGCGCTGGGGCCGCCGCGTGCGAATCTGGTGGCACCTTCGCGCCTGTCTCGCTGCTTTCGAT
AAGTCTCTAGCCATTTAAAATTTTTGATGACCTGCTGCGACGCTTTTTTTCTGGCAAGATAGTCTTGTAA
ATGCGGGCCAAGATCTGCACACTGGTATTTCGGTTTTTGGGGCCGCGGGCGGCGACGGGGCCCGTGCGTC
CCAGCGCACATGTTCGGCGAGGCGGGGCCTGCGAGCGCGGCCACCGAGAATCGGACGGGGGTAGTCTCAA
GCTGGCCGGCCTGCTCTGGTGCCTGGCCTCGCGCCGCCGTGTATCGCCCCGCCCTGGGCGGCAAGGCTGG
CCCGGTCGGCACCAGTTGCGTGAGCGGAAAGATGGCCGCTTCCCGGCCCTGCTGCAGGGAGCTCAAAATG
GAGGACGCGGCGCTCGGGAGAGCGGGCGGGTGAGTCACCCACACAAAGGAAAAGGGCCTTTCCGTCCTCA
GCCGTCGCTTCATGTGACTCCACGGAGTACCGGGCGCCGTCCAGGCACCTCGATTAGTTCTCGAGCTTTT
GGAGTACGTCGTCTTTAGGTTGGGGGGAGGGGTTTTATGCGATGGAGTTTCCCCACACTGAGTGGGTGGA
GACTGAAGTTAGGCCAGCTTGGCACTTGATGTAATTCTCCTTGGAATTTGCCCTTTTTGAGTTTGGATCT
TGGTTCATTCTCAAGCCTCAGACAGTGGTTCAAAGTTTTTTTCTTCCATTTCAGGTGTCGTGAGAAGGGC
GAATTCGACCCAAGTTTGTACAAAAAAGCAGGCTGGATCCAGGTGCCACCATGGTGAGCGAGCTGATTAA
GGAGAACATGCACATGAAGCTGTACATGGAGGGCACCGTGAACAACCACCACTTCAAGTGCACATCCGAG
GGCGAAGGCAAGCCCTACGAGGGCACCCAGACCATGAGAATCAAGGCGGTCGAGGGCGGCCCTCTCCCCT
TCGCCTTCGACATCCTGGCTACCAGCTTCATGTACGGCAGCAAAACCTTCATCAACCACACCCAGGGCAT
CCCCGACTTCTTTAAGCAGTCCTTCCCCGAGGGCTTCACATGGGAGAGAGTCACCACATACGAAGATGGG
GGCGTGCTGACCGCTACCCAGGACACCAGCCTCCAGGACGGCTGCCTCATCTACAACGTCAAGATCAGAG
GGGTGAACTTCCCATCCAACGGCCCTGTGATGCAGAAGAAAACACTCGGCTGGGAGGCCTCCACCGAGAC
ACTGTACCCCGCTGACGGCGGCCTGGAAGGCAGAGCCGACATGGCCCTGAAGCTCGTGGGCGGGGGCCAC
CTGATCTGCAACCTTAAGACCACATACAGATCCAAGAAACCCGCTAAGAACCTCAAGATGCCCGGCGTCT
ACTATGTGGACAGGAGACTGGAAAGAATCAAGGAGGCCGACAAAGAGACATACGTCGAGCAGCACGAGGT
GGCTGTGGCCAGATACTGCGACCTCCCTAGCAAACTGGGGCACAAACTTAATTGAGAATTCTACCACCCA
GCTTTCTTGTACAAAGTGGTACGTCTCAAGACCAGAGGTCTCTGCTTACTACCGTAGTGAATTCTACCAG
TGCCATAAGTGAATTCTACCAGTGCCATAAGTGAATTCTACCAGTGCCATAAGTGAATTCTACCAGTGCC
ATACAACCAGAAGAGACCTGTGCTTCACTCCTCAGGTGCAGGCTGCCTATCAGAAGGTGGTGGCTGGTGT
GGCCAATGCCCTGGCTCACAAATACCACTGAGATCTTTTTCCCTCTGCCAAAAATTATGGGGACATCATG
AAGCCCCTTGAGCATCTGACTTCTGGCTAATAAAGGAAATTTATTTTCATTGCAATAGTGTGTTGGAATT
TTTTGTGTCTCTCACTCGGAAGGACATATGGGAGGGCAAATCATTTAAAACATCAGAATGAGTATTTGGT
TTAGAGTTTGGCAACATATGCCCATATGCTGGCTGCCATGAACAAAGGTTGGCTATAAAGAGGTCATCAG
TATATGAAACAGCCCCCTGCTGTCCATTCCTTATTCCATAGAAAAGCCTTGACTTGAGGTTAGATTTTTT
TTATATTTTGTTTTGTGTTATTTTTTTCTTTAACATCCCTAAAATTTTCCTTACATGTTTTACTAGCCAG
ATTTTTCCTCCTCTCCTGACTACTCCCAGTCATAGCTGTCCCTCTTCTCTTATGGAGATCCCGAGCGGTG
CGTTTTTATGCTTGTAGTATTGTATAATGTTTTTAAGATCCAAGCTTCTGACCTCTTCTCTTCCTCCCAC
AGGGCCTCGAGACAATTGCATCGATGGTACCAGTGAAAGTCTGCAATGAATTCGAGTTGGCGCGCCTGTC
ATTCTAAATCTCTCTTTCAGCCTAAAGCTTTTTCCCCGTATCCCCCCAGGTGTCTGCAGGCTCAAAGAGC
AGCGAGAAGCGTTCAGAGGAAAGCGATCCCGTGCCACCTTCCCCGTGCCCGGGCTGTCCCCGCACGCTGC
CGGCTCGGGGATGCGGGGGGAGCGCCGGACCGGAGCGGAGCCCCGGGCGGCTCGCTGCTGCCCCCTAGCG
GGGGAGGGACGTAATTACATCCCTGGGGGCTTTGGGAGGGGGCTGTCCCCGTGAGCTCCCAGGCGCGCCT
GTCATTCTAAATCTCTCTTTCAGCCTAAAGCTTTTTCCCCGTATCCCCCCAGGTGTCTGCAGGCTCAAAG
AGCAGCGAGAAGCGTTCAGAGGAAAGCGATCCCGTGCCACCTTCCCCGTGCCCGGGCTGTCCCCGCACGC
TGCCGGCTCGGGGATGCGGGGGGAGCGCCGGACCGGAGCGGAGCCCCGGGCGGCTCGCTGCTGCCCCCTA
GCGGGGGAGGGACGTAATTACATCCCTGGGGGCTTTGGGGGGGGGCTGTCCCCGTGAGCTCCCAGGCGCG
CCAACTCGGTACCGTATCGATGTCGACGTTAACGCTAGTGATATCAACTTTGTATAGAAAAGTTGGCTCC
GAATTCGCCCTTGACAGCAGAGATCCAGTTTGGTTAATTAATTGGCTCCGGTGCCCGTCAGTGGGCAGAG
CGCACATCGCCCACAGTCCCCGAGAAGTTGTGGGGAGGGGTCGGCAATTGAACCGGTGCCTAGAGAAGGT
GGCGCGGGGTAAACTGGGAAAGTGATGTCGTGTACTGGCTCCGCCTTTTTCCCGAGGGTGGGGGAGAACC
GTATATAAGTGCAGTAGTCGCCGTGAACGTTCTTTTTCGCAACGGGTTTGCCGCCAGAACACAGGTAAGT
GCCGTGTGTGGTTCCCGCGGGCCTGGCCTCTTTACGGGTTATGGCCCTTGCGTGCCTTGAATTACTTCCA
CCTGGCTGCAGTACGTGATTCTTGATCCCGAGCTTCGGGTTGGAAGTGGGTGGGAGAGTTCGAGGCCTTG
CGCTTAAGGAGCCCCTTCGCCTCGTGCTTGAGTTGAGGCCTGGCCTGGGCGCTGGGGCCGCCGCGTGCGA
ATCTGGTGGCACCTTCGCGCCTGTCTCGCTGCTTTCGATAAGTCTCTAGCCATTTAAAATTTTTGATGAC
CTGCTGCGACGCTTTTTTTCTGGCAAGATAGTCTTGTAAATGCGGGCCAAGATCTGCACACTGGTATTTC
GGTTTTTGGGGCCGCGGGCGGCGACGGGGCCCGTGCGTCCCAGCGCACATGTTCGGCGAGGCGGGGCCTG
CGAGCGCGGCCACCGAGAATCGGACGGGGGTAGTCTCAAGCTGGCCGGCCTGCTCTGGTGCCTGGCCTCG
CGCCGCCGTGTATCGCCCCGCCCTGGGCGGCAAGGCTGGCCCGGTCGGCACCAGTTGCGTGAGCGGAAAG
ATGGCCGCTTCCCGGCCCTGCTGCAGGGAGCTCAAAATGGAGGACGCGGCGCTCGGGAGAGCGGGCGGGT
GAGTCACCCACACAAAGGAAAAGGGCCTTTCCGTCCTCAGCCGTCGCTTCATGTGACTCCACGGAGTACC
GGGCGCCGTCCAGGCACCTCGATTAGTTCTCGAGCTTTTGGAGTACGTCGTCTTTAGGTTGGGGGGAGGG
GTTTTATGCGATGGAGTTTCCCCACACTGAGTGGGTGGAGACTGAAGTTAGGCCAGCTTGGCACTTGATG
TAATTCTCCTTGGAATTTGCCCTTTTTGAGTTTGGATCTTGGTTCATTCTCAAGCCTCAGACAGTGGTTC
AAAGTTTTTTTCTTCCATTTCAGGTGTCGTGAGAAGGGCGAATTCGACCCAAGTTTGTACAAAAAAGCAG
GCTCGCCACCATGGTGAGCAAGGGCGAGGAGCTGTTCACCGGGGTGGTGCCCATCCTGGTCGAGCTGGAC
GGCGACGTAAACGGCCACAAGTTCAGCGTGAGGGGCGAGGGCGAGGGCGATGCCACCAACGGCAAGCTGA
CCCTGAAGTTCATCTGCACCACCGGCAAGCTGCCCGTGCCCTGGCCCACCCTCGTGACCACCCTGAGCCA
CGGCGTGCAGTGCTTCGCCCGCTACCCCGACCACATGAAGCAGCACGACTTCTTCAAGTCCGCCATGCCC
GAAGGCTACGTCCAGGAGCGCACCATCTTCTTCAAGGACGACGGCACCTACAAGACCCGCGCCGAGGTGA
AGTTCGAGGGCGACACCCTAGTGAACCGCATCGAGCTGAAGGGCGTCGACTTCAAGGAGGACGGCAACAT
CCTGGGGCACAAGCTGGAGTACAACTTCAACAGCCACAACATCTATATCATGGCCGTCAAGCAGAAGAAC
GGCATCAAGGTGAACTTCAAGATCCGCCACAACGTGGAGGACGGCAGCGTGCAGCTCGCCGACCACTACC
AGCAGAACACCCCCATCGGCGACGGCCCCGTGCTGCTGCCCGACAGCCACTACCTGAGCACCCAGTCCGT
GCTGAGCAAAGACCCCAACGAGAAGCGCGATCACATGGTCCTGCTGGAGTTCCGCACCGCCGCCGGGATC
ACTCTCGGCATGGACGAGCTGTACAAGTAATACCACCCAGCTTTCTTGTACAAAGTGGTACGCGTGAATT
CACTCCTCAGGTGCAGGCTGCCTATCAGAAGGTGGTGGCTGGTGTGGCCAATGCCCTGGCTCACAAATAC
CACTGAGATCTTTTTCCCTCTGCCAAAAATTATGGGGACATCATGAAGCCCCTTGAGCATCTGACTTCTG
GCTAATAAAGGAAATTTATTTTCATTGCAATAGTGTGTTGGAATTTTTTGTGTCTCTCACTCGGAAGGAC
ATATGGGAGGGCAAATCATTTAAAACATCAGAATGAGTATTTGGTTTAGAGTTTGGCAACATATGCCCAT
ATGCTGGCTGCCATGAACAAAGGTTGGCTATAAAGAGGTCATCAGTATATGAAACAGCCCCCTGCTGTCC
ATTCCTTATTCCATAGAAAAGCCTTGACTTGAGGTTAGATTTTTTTTATATTTTGTTTTGTGTTATTTTT
TTCTTTAACATCCCTAAAATTTTCCTTACATGTTTTACTAGCCAGATTTTTCCTCCTCTCCTGACTACTC
CCAGTCATAGCTGTCCCTCTTCTCTTATGGAGATCCCTCGACCTGCAGCCCAAGCTTGGCGTAATCATGG
TCATAGCTGTTTCCTGTGTGAAATTGTTATCCGCTCACAATTCCACACAACATACGAGCCGGAAGCATAA
AGTGTAAAGCCTGGGGTGCCTAATGAGTGAGCTAACTCACATTAATTGCGTTGCGCTCACTGCCCGCTTT
CCAGTCGGGAAACCTGTCGTGCCAGCGGATCGACAGTACTAAGCTTGGTCTAATACCCAATCTCTCGTCT
TATCCAGATGTTTTATACGCCTCTGGCCCGTGTCTCAAAATCTCTGATGTTACATTGCACAAGATAAAAT
AATATCATCATGAACAATAAAACTGTCTGCTTACATAAACAGTAATACAAGGGGTGTTATGAGCCATATT
CAACGGGAAACGTCGAGGCCGCGATTAAATTCCAACATGGATGCTGATTTATATGGGTATAAATGGGCTC
GCGATAATGTCGGGCAATCAGGTGCGACAATCTATCGCTTGTATGGGAAGCCCGATGCGCCAGAGTTGTT
TCTGAAACATGGCAAAGGTAGCGTTGCCAATGATGTTACAGATGAGATGGTCAGACTAAACTGGCTGACG
GAATTTATGCCTCTTCCGACCATCAAGCATTTTATCCGTACTCCTGATGATGCATGGTTACTCACCACTG
CGATCCCCGGAAAAACAGCATTCCAGGTATTAGAAGAATATCCTGATTCAGGTGAAAATATTGTTGATGC
GCTGGCAGTGTTCCTGCGCCGGTTGCATTCGATTCCTGTTTGTAATTGTCCTTTTAACAGCGATCGCGTA
TTTCGTCTCGCTCAGGCGCAATCACGAATGAATAACGGTTTGGTTGATGCGAGTGATTTTGATGACGAGC
GTAATGGCTGGCCTGTTGAACAAGTCTGGAAAGAAATGCATAAACTTTTGCCATTCTCACCGGATTCAGT
CGTCACTCATGGTGATTTCTCACTTGATAACCTTATTTTTGACGAGGGGAAATTAATAGGTTGTATTGAT
GTTGGACGAGTCGGAATCGCAGACCGATACCAGGATCTTGCCATCCTATGGAACTGCCTCGGTGAGTTTT
CTCCTTCATTACAGAAACGGCTTTTTCAAAAATATGGTATTGATAATCCTGATATGAATAAATTGCAGTT
TCATTTGATGCTCGATGAGTTTTTCTAATCAGAATTGGTTAATTGGTTGTAACACTGGCAGAGCATTACG
CTGACTTGACGGGACGGCGCAAGCTCATGACCAAAATCCCTTAACGTGAGTTACGCGTCGTTCCACTGAG
CGTCAGAGGTATCACTAGTATTACAGAGGTAAGTTATAACAGTCGCCTAACCC
Features (pLannotate 1.2.2; 28 found; start..end, strand, type, name):
     87..675     -  rep_origin     ori: high-copy-number ColE1/pMB1/pBR322/pUC origin of replication
    846..1706    -  CDS            AmpR: β-lactamase; bla; confers resistance to ampicillin, carbenicillin, and related antibiotics
   1707..1778    -  promoter       AmpR promoter: bla
   1857..2456    +  CDS            PuroR: puromycin N-acetyltransferase; pac from Streptomyces alboniger; confers resistance to puromycin
   2461..2541    +  CDS            HBB (fragment): HBB_PONPY - Experimental evidence at transcript level: Swiss-Prot protein existence level 2. Involved in oxygen transport from the lung to the various peripheral tissues. From Pongo pygmaeus (Bornean orangutan).
   2612..2667    +  polyA_signal   β-globin poly(A) signal: rabbit β-globin polyadenylation signal (Gil and Proudfoot, 1987)
   3646..3666    +  protein_bind   attB4: mutant version of attB; core recombination site for the Gateway® BP reaction BP Clonase™
   3734..3945    +  promoter       EF-1α core promoter: core promoter for human elongation factor EF-1α
   3946..4884    +  intron         EF-1α intron A: intron upstream of the start codon of human EF-1α
   4911..4931    +  protein_bind   attB1: mutant version of attB; core recombination site for the Gateway® BP reaction BP Clonase™
   4951..5646    +  CDS            mKate2: mKate2 is a basic (constitutively fluorescent) red fluorescent protein published in 2009, derived from Entacmaea quadricolor. It is reported to be a rapidly-maturing monomer with moderate acid sensitivity.
   5666..5690    -  protein_bind   attB2: mutant version of attB; recombination site for the Gateway® BP reaction BP Clonase™
   5834..5908    +  CDS            HBB (fragment): HBB_PONPY - Experimental evidence at transcript level: Swiss-Prot protein existence level 2. Involved in oxygen transport from the lung to the various peripheral tissues. From Pongo pygmaeus (Bornean orangutan).
   5979..6034    +  polyA_signal   β-globin poly(A) signal: rabbit β-globin polyadenylation signal (Gil and Proudfoot, 1987)
   6418..6443    +  misc_feature   SA: splice acceptor site
   7115..7135    +  protein_bind   attB4: mutant version of attB; core recombination site for the Gateway® BP reaction BP Clonase™
   7203..7414    +  promoter       EF-1α core promoter: core promoter for human elongation factor EF-1α
   7415..8353    +  intron         EF-1α intron A: intron upstream of the start codon of human EF-1α
   8380..8400    +  protein_bind   attB1: mutant version of attB; core recombination site for the Gateway® BP reaction BP Clonase™
   8411..9127    +  CDS            EBFP2: EBFP2 is a basic (constitutively fluorescent) blue fluorescent protein published in 2007, derived from Aequorea victoria. It is reported to be a rapidly-maturing monomer with moderate acid sensitivity.
   9135..9159    -  protein_bind   attB2: mutant version of attB; recombination site for the Gateway® BP reaction BP Clonase™
   9163..9243    +  CDS            HBB (fragment): HBB_PONPY - Experimental evidence at transcript level: Swiss-Prot protein existence level 2. Involved in oxygen transport from the lung to the various peripheral tissues. From Pongo pygmaeus (Bornean orangutan).
   9314..9369    +  polyA_signal   β-globin poly(A) signal: rabbit β-globin polyadenylation signal (Gil and Proudfoot, 1987)
   9752..9774    -  protein_bind   lac operator (fragment): The lac repressor binds to the lac operator to inhibit transcription in E. coli. This inhibition can be relieved by adding lactose or isopropyl-β-D-thiogalactopyranoside (IPTG). lac repressor encoded by lacI
   9778..9808    -  promoter       lac promoter: promoter for the E. coli lac operon
   9823..9844    -  protein_bind   CAP binding site: CAP binding activates transcription in the presence of cAMP. E. coli catabolite activator protein
   9857..9896    -  CDS            lacI (fragment): lac repressor; lacI; The lac repressor binds to the lac operator to inhibit transcription in E. coli. This inhibition can be relieved by adding lactose or isopropyl-β-D-thiogalactopyranoside (IPTG).
  10069..10878   +  CDS            KanR: aminoglycoside phosphotransferase; aph(3')-Ia; confers resistance to kanamycin in bacteria or G418 (Geneticin®) in eukaryotes
