[The description below was written by a language model from this plasmid's Addgene catalogue record and pLannotate feature annotations shown in this document.]
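Description:
LSB-hsa-miR-183-5p is a mammalian expression and synthetic-biology plasmid built on the Low Sensor Backbone (LSB), designed as a two-colour fluorescent sensor of microRNA activity. The annotated depositor sequence is about 11 kb. It is maintained in E. coli from a high-copy ColE1/pUC-type origin and carries both AmpR (β-lactamase) and KanR (aminoglycoside phosphotransferase), in line with the recorded dual ampicillin and kanamycin selection. Remnants of a lac promoter/operator region are also annotated.

The payload consists of two parallel transcription units, each driven by the human EF-1α core promoter with its intron A and terminated by a rabbit β-globin polyadenylation signal. One unit expresses the red fluorescent protein mKate2 and, according to the catalogue entry, carries a target site for human miR-183-5p in its 3' UTR. This site is not annotated separately in the feature table, but there is an unannotated gap between the mKate2 cassette and its β-globin 3' region. The other unit expresses EBFP2 with no target and acts as an internal reference. When miR-183-5p is active in the transfected cells, mKate2 is repressed relative to EBFP2, so the red-to-blue ratio reports miRNA activity independently of plasmid dose. Gateway attB4, attB1 and attB2 scars flank the promoters and coding sequences, reflecting modular assembly, and the target insert was introduced by Gibson cloning.

A puromycin N-acetyltransferase gene with its own β-globin poly(A) signal allows puromycin selection, although no promoter is annotated directly upstream of it. The depositor notes that the repeated poly(A) elements make the plasmid inherently unstable. The physical plasmid also differs from the depositor sequence, including short insertions flanking the puromycin coding region that do not impair selection.
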