Addgene plasmid #103285: LSB-hsa-miR-183-5p
Purpose: Used to sense miRNA activity using fluorescence based tools. hsa-miR-183-5p target in 3' UTR of of mKate. miRNA activity can be measured by the repression of mKate2 relative to EBFP2 fluorescent proteins . Plasmid is inherently unstable; please see Depositor Comments
Depositing lab: Ron Weiss. Depositing organization: Massachusetts Institute of Technology. Publication: A mixed antagonistic/synergistic miRNA repression model enables accurate predictions of multi-input miRNA sensor activity. Gam JJ, Babb J, Weiss R. Nat Commun. 2018 Jun 22;9(1):2430. doi: 10.1038/s41467-018-04575-0. PubMed 29934631.
Backbone
  Vector backbone: Low Sensor Backbone (LSB)
  Vector type: Mammalian Expression, Synthetic Biology
Growth in bacteria
  Bacterial resistance: Ampicillin and Kanamycin, 100 & 50 μg/mL
  Growth temperature: 30°C
  Growth strain: NEB Stable
  Copy number: High Copy
Gene/Insert
  Gene/Insert name: hsa-miR-183-5p target
  Species: H. sapiens (human)
  Entrez Gene: MIR183 (a.k.a. MIRN183, miR-183, miRNA183)
  Promoter: EF-1a
  Cloning method: Gibson Cloning
Terms and licenses: Academic/Nonprofit Terms; Industry Terms: Not Available to Industry
Depositor comments: Please note that this plasmid is inherently unstable due to a repeating poly A element. We recommend performing a diagnostic digest on multiple colonies upon receipt. The depositors would like to note the presence of several discrepancies between the depositor sequence and physical plasmid sequence. In particular, the sequences upstream and downstream of the puromycin coding region have 10 bp insertions which do not affect the ability to perform puromycin selection. The sequences for those regions within the physical plasmids are as follows: Upstream of Puro: GAATTCGACCGCCTGTCTCAAGGTGCCACC; Downstream of Puro: GCTTTGAGACTACGCGTGAATTCACTCCTC.
How to cite: LSB-hsa-miR-183-5p was a gift from Ron Weiss (Addgene plasmid # 103285 ; http://n2t.net/addgene:103285 ; RRID:Addgene_103285)
