>Addgene plasmid #103285 | LSB-hsa-miR-183-5p | depositor partial sequence | sequence record 195620 | hsa-miR-183-5p target
AGTGAATTCTACCAGTGCCATA
