>Addgene plasmid #103285 | LSB-hsa-miR-183-5p | addgene partial sequence | sequence record 240224 | mKate2-F 5'-ACCCGCTAAGAACCTCAAGA-3'
AGAATCAAGGAGGCCGACAAAGAGACATACGTCGAGCAGCACGAGGTGGCTGTGGCCAGATACTGCGACC
TCCCTAGCAAACTGGGGCACAAACTTAATTGAGAATTCTACCACCCAGCTTTCTTGTACAAAGTGGTACG
TCTCAAGACCAGAGGTCTCTGCTTACTACCGTAGTGAATTCTACCAGTGCCATAAGTGAATTCTACCAGT
GCCATAAGTGAATTCTACCAGTGCCATAAGTGAATTCTACCAGTGCCATACAACCAGAAGAGACCTGTGC
TTCACTCCTCAGGTGCAGGCTGCCTATCAGAAGGTGGTGGCTGGTGTGGCCAATGCCCTGGCTCACAAAT
ACCACTGAGATCTTTTTCCCTCTGCCAAAAATTATGGGGACATCATGAAGCCCCTTGAGCATCTGACTTC
TGGCTAATAAAGGAAATTTATTTTCATTGCAATAGTGTGTTGGAATTTTTTGTGTCTCTCACTCGGAAGG
ACATATGGGAGGGCAAATCATTTAAAACATCAGAATGAGTATTTGGTTTAGAGTTTGGCAACATATGCCC
ATATGCTGGCTGCCATGAACAAAGGTTGGCTATAAAGAGGTCATCAGTATATGAAACAGCCCCCTGCTGT
CCATT
